Addgene plasmid #62166: pMuLE ENTR CMV LacZ L5-L2
Purpose: MuLE (Multiple Lentiviral Expression) Entry vector containing a CMV promoter and LacZ module. Compatible with MultiSite Gateway cloning
Depositing lab: Ian Frew. Depositing organization: University of Zurich. Publication: A versatile modular vector system for rapid combinatorial mammalian genetics. Albers J, Danzer C, Rechsteiner M, Lehmann H, Brandt LP, Hejhal T, Catalano A, Busenhart P, Goncalves AF, Brandt S, Bode PK, Bode-Lesniewska B, Wild PJ, Frew IJ. J Clin Invest. 2015 Mar 9. pii: 79743. doi: 10.1172/JCI79743. PubMed 25751063.
Backbone
  Vector backbone: N/A
  Vector type: Mammalian Expression ; MuLE Gateway Entry Vector
Growth in bacteria
  Bacterial resistance: Kanamycin, 50 μg/mL
  Growth temperature: 37°C
  Growth strain: DH5alpha
  Copy number: High Copy
Gene/Insert
  Gene/Insert name: LacZ
  Species: Synthetic
  Promoter: CMV
  Cloning method: Gateway Cloning
  Sequencing primers: 5′ M13-fwd; 3′ M13-rev
Terms and licenses: Academic/Nonprofit Terms; Industry Terms: Not Available to Industry
How to cite: pMuLE ENTR CMV LacZ L5-L2 was a gift from Ian Frew (Addgene plasmid # 62166 ; http://n2t.net/addgene:62166 ; RRID:Addgene_62166)
