[The description below was written by a language model from this plasmid's Addgene catalogue record and pLannotate feature annotations shown in this document.]
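Description:
pMuLE ENTR CMV LacZ L5-L2 is a Gateway entry vector from the MuLE (Multiple Lentiviral Expression) system, a modular toolkit in which several expression cassettes are combined into a single lentiviral destination vector by MultiSite Gateway recombination. The record names no parental backbone. The annotated 6.3 kb sequence shows a typical entry-clone architecture: a high-copy ColE1/pUC-type origin, a kanamycin resistance gene (aph(3')-Ia) for selection in E. coli, and rrnB T1 and T2 terminators upstream of the cassette that insulate it from read-through transcription from the backbone. Short lacI and lacZα fragments and a backbone T7 promoter are also annotated and appear to be cloning remnants.

The payload lies between an attL5 site and an attL2 site. It consists of the human cytomegalovirus immediate-early enhancer and promoter, followed by a second T7 promoter and a full-length lacZ coding sequence of about 3 kb encoding β-galactosidase. A very short match to a truncated HIV-1 5' LTR at the end of the CMV promoter is probably an annotation artefact of the junction sequence rather than a functional viral element. No polyadenylation signal is annotated within the module, and the entry vector itself carries no lentiviral packaging elements, which would come from the destination vector.

In an LR Clonase reaction, the L5-L2 flanks define the module's position and orientation, so it is joined with entry modules carrying complementary att sites. The assembled construct gives strong constitutive lacZ expression in mammalian cells, where β-galactosidase can serve as a histochemical or enzymatic reporter for marking transduced cells. The record does not specify a particular application.
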