Features (pLannotate 1.2.2; 14 found; start..end, strand, type, name):
      9..108     -  protein_bind   attL2: mutant version of attL; recombination site for the Gateway® LR reaction LR Clonase™
    139..157     -  promoter       T7 promoter: promoter for bacteriophage T7 RNA polymerase
    291..1100    +  CDS            KanR: aminoglycoside phosphotransferase; aph(3')-Ia; confers resistance to kanamycin in bacteria or G418 (Geneticin®) in eukaryotes
   1247..1835    +  rep_origin     ori: high-copy-number ColE1/pMB1/pBR322/pUC origin of replication
   2018..2110    +  CDS            lacI (fragment): lac repressor; lacI; The lac repressor binds to the lac operator to inhibit transcription in E. coli. This inhibition can be relieved by adding lactose or isopropyl-β-D-thiogalactopyranoside (IPTG).
   2165..2192    -  terminator     rrnB T2 terminator: transcription terminator T2 from the E. coli rrnB gene
   2324..2367    +  terminator     rrnB T1 terminator: Escherichia coli rrnB; transcription terminator T1 from the E. coli rrnB gene
   2414..2450    -  CDS            lacZα (fragment): LacZα fragment of β-galactosidase; lacZ fragment
   2467..2562    +  protein_bind   attL5: mutant version of attL; recombination site for the Gateway® LR reaction LR Clonase™
   2590..2969    +  enhancer       CMV enhancer: human cytomegalovirus immediate early enhancer
   2970..3173    +  promoter       CMV promoter: human cytomegalovirus (CMV) immediate early promoter
   3169..3202    +  LTR            5' LTR (truncated) (fragment): truncated 5' long terminal repeat (LTR) from HIV-1
   3218..3236    +  promoter       T7 promoter: promoter for bacteriophage T7 RNA polymerase
   3264..6308    +  CDS            lacZ: β-galactosidase; lacZ
>Addgene plasmid #62166 | pMuLE ENTR CMV LacZ L5-L2 | depositor full sequence | sequence record 101450 | Full Sequence
CTAGAGGTACCCAGCTTTCTTGTACAAAGTTGGCATTATAAGAAAGCATTGCTTATCAATTTGTTGCAAC
GAACAGGTCACTATCAGTCAAAATAAAATCATTATTTGCCATCCAGCTGCAGGGCGGCCGCGATATCCCC
TATAGTGAGTCGTATTACATGGTCATAGCTGTTTCCTGGCAGCTCTGGCCCGTGTCTCAAAATCTCTGAT
GTTACATTGCACAAGATAAAAATATATCATCATGAACAATAAAACTGTCTGCTTACATAAACAGTAATAC
AAGGGGTGTTATGAGCCATATTCAACGGGAAACGTCGAGGCCGCGATTAAATTCCAACATGGATGCTGAT
TTATATGGGTATAAATGGGCTCGCGATAATGTCGGGCAATCAGGTGCGACAATCTATCGCTTGTATGGGA
AGCCCGATGCGCCAGAGTTGTTTCTGAAACATGGCAAAGGTAGCGTTGCCAATGATGTTACAGATGAGAT
GGTCAGACTAAACTGGCTGACGGAATTTATGCCTCTTCCGACCATCAAGCATTTTATCCGTACTCCTGAT
GATGCATGGTTACTCACCACTGCGATCCCCGGAAAAACAGCATTCCAGGTATTAGAAGAATATCCTGATT
CAGGTGAAAATATTGTTGATGCGCTGGCAGTGTTCCTGCGCCGGTTGCATTCGATTCCTGTTTGTAATTG
TCCTTTTAACAGCGATCGCGTATTTCGTCTCGCTCAGGCGCAATCACGAATGAATAACGGTTTGGTTGAT
GCGAGTGATTTTGATGACGAGCGTAATGGCTGGCCTGTTGAACAAGTCTGGAAAGAAATGCATAAACTTT
TGCCATTCTCACCGGATTCAGTCGTCACTCATGGTGATTTCTCACTTGATAACCTTATTTTTGACGAGGG
GAAATTAATAGGTTGTATTGATGTTGGACGAGTCGGAATCGCAGACCGATACCAGGATCTTGCCATCCTA
TGGAACTGCCTCGGTGAGTTTTCTCCTTCATTACAGAAACGGCTTTTTCAAAAATATGGTATTGATAATC
CTGATATGAATAAATTGCAGTTTCATTTGATGCTCGATGAGTTTTTCTAATCAGAATTGGTTAATTGGTT
GTAACACTGGCAGAGCATTACGCTGACTTGACGGGACGGCGCAAGCTCATGACCAAAATCCCTTAACGTG
AGTTACGCGTCGTTCCACTGAGCGTCAGACCCCGTAGAAAAGATCAAAGGATCTTCTTGAGATCCTTTTT
TTCTGCGCGTAATCTGCTGCTTGCAAACAAAAAAACCACCGCTACCAGCGGTGGTTTGTTTGCCGGATCA
AGAGCTACCAACTCTTTTTCCGAAGGTAACTGGCTTCAGCAGAGCGCAGATACCAAATACTGTTCTTCTA
GTGTAGCCGTAGTTAGGCCACCACTTCAAGAACTCTGTAGCACCGCCTACATACCTCGCTCTGCTAATCC
TGTTACCAGTGGCTGCTGCCAGTGGCGATAAGTCGTGTCTTACCGGGTTGGACTCAAGACGATAGTTACC
GGATAAGGCGCAGCGGTCGGGCTGAACGGGGGGTTCGTGCACACAGCCCAGCTTGGAGCGAACGACCTAC
ACCGAACTGAGATACCTACAGCGTGAGCTATGAGAAAGCGCCACGCTTCCCGAAGGGAGAAAGGCGGACA
GGTATCCGGTAAGCGGCAGGGTCGGAACAGGAGAGCGCACGAGGGAGCTTCCAGGGGGAAACGCCTGGTA
TCTTTATAGTCCTGTCGGGTTTCGCCACCTCTGACTTGAGCGTCGATTTTTGTGATGCTCGTCAGGGGGG
CGGAGCCTATGGAAAAACGCCAGCAACGCGGCCTTTTTACGGTTCCTGGCCTTTTGCTGGCCTTTTGCTC
ACATGTTCTTTCCTGCGTTATCCCCTGATTCTGTGGATAACCGTATTACCGCCTTTGAGTGAGCTGATAC
CGCTCGCCGCAGCCGAACGACCGAGCGCAGCGAGTCAGTGAGCGAGGAAGCGGAAGAGCGCCCAATACGC
AAACCGCCTCTCCCCGCGCGTTGGCCGATTCATTAATGCAGCTGGCACGACAGGTTTCCCGACTGGAAAG
CGGGCAGTGAGCGCAACGCAATTAATACGCGTACCGCTAGCCAGGAAGAGTTTGTAGAAACGCAAAAAGG
CCATCCGTCAGGATGGCCTTCTGCTTAGTTTGATGCCTGGCAGTTTATGGCGGGCGTCCTGCCCGCCACC
CTCCGGGCCGTTGCTTCACAACGTTCAAATCCGCTCCCGGCGGATTTGTCCTACTCAGGAGAGCGTTCAC
CGACAAACAACAGATAAAACGAAAGGCCCAGTCTTCCGACTGAGCCTTTCGTTTTATTTGATGCCTGGCA
GTTCCCTACTCTCGCGTTAACGCTAGCATGGATGTTTTCCCAGTCACGACGTTGTAAAACGACGGCCAGT
CTTAAGCTCGGGCCCCAAATAATGATTTTATTTTGACTGATAGTGACCTGTTCGTTGCAACAAATTGATG
AGCAATGCTTTTTTATAATGCCAACTTTGTATACAAAAGTTGGCGATGTACGGGCCAGATATACGCGTTG
ACATTGATTATTGACTAGTTATTAATAGTAATCAATTACGGGGTCATTAGTTCATAGCCCATATATGGAG
TTCCGCGTTACATAACTTACGGTAAATGGCCCGCCTGGCTGACCGCCCAACGACCCCCGCCCATTGACGT
CAATAATGACGTATGTTCCCATAGTAACGCCAATAGGGACTTTCCATTGACGTCAATGGGTGGAGTATTT
ACGGTAAACTGCCCACTTGGCAGTACATCAAGTGTATCATATGCCAAGTACGCCCCCTATTGACGTCAAT
GACGGTAAATGGCCCGCCTGGCATTATGCCCAGTACATGACCTTATGGGACTTTCCTACTTGGCAGTACA
TCTACGTATTAGTCATCGCTATTACCATGGTGATGCGGTTTTGGCAGTACATCAATGGGCGTGGATAGCG
GTTTGACTCACGGGGATTTCCAAGTCTCCACCCCATTGACGTCAATGGGAGTTTGTTTTGGCACCAAAAT
CAACGGGACTTTCCAAAATGTCGTAACAACTCCGCCCCATTGACGCAAATGGGCGGTAGGCGTGTACGGT
GGGAGGTCTATATAAGCAGAGCTCTCTGGCTAACTAGAGAACCCACTGCTTACTGGCTTATCGAAATTAA
TACGACTCACTATAGGGAGACCCAAGCTTCCATGATAGATCCCGTCGTTTTACAACGTCGTGACTGGGAA
AACCCTGGCGTTACCCAACTTAATCGCCTTGCAGCACATCCCCCTTTCGCCAGCTGGCGTAATAGCGAAG
AGGCCCGCACCGATCGCCCTTCCCAACAGTTGCGCAGCCTGAATGGCGAATGGCGCTTTGCCTGGTTTCC
GGCACCAGAAGCGGTGCCGGAAAGCTGGCTGGAGTGCGATCTTCCTGAGGCCGATACTGTCGTCGTCCCC
TCAAACTGGCAGATGCACGGTTACGATGCGCCCATCTACACCAACGTGACCTATCCCATTACGGTCAATC
CGCCGTTTGTTCCCACGGAGAATCCGACGGGTTGTTACTCGCTCACATTTAATGTTGATGAAAGCTGGCT
ACAGGAAGGCCAGACGCGAATTATTTTTGATGGCGTTAACTCGGCGTTTCATCTGTGGTGCAACGGGCGC
TGGGTCGGTTACGGCCAGGACAGTCGTTTGCCGTCTGAATTTGACCTGAGCGCATTTTTACGCGCCGGAG
AAAACCGCCTCGCGGTGATGGTGCTGCGTTGGAGTGACGGCAGTTATCTGGAAGATCAGGATATGTGGCG
GATGAGCGGCATTTTCCGTGACGTCTCGTTGCTGCATAAACCGACTACACAAATCAGCGATTTCCATGTT
GCCACTCGCTTTAATGATGATTTCAGCCGCGCTGTACTGGAGGCTGAAGTTCAGATGTGCGGCGAGTTGC
GTGACTACCTACGGGTAACAGTTTCTTTATGGCAGGGTGAAACGCAGGTCGCCAGCGGCACCGCGCCTTT
CGGCGGTGAAATTATCGATGAGCGTGGTGGTTATGCCGATCGCGTCACACTACGTCTGAACGTCGAAAAC
CCGAAACTGTGGAGCGCCGAAATCCCGAATCTCTATCGTGCGGTGGTTGAACTGCACACCGCCGACGGCA
CGCTGATTGAAGCAGAAGCCTGCGATGTCGGTTTCCGCGAGGTGCGGATTGAAAATGGTCTGCTGCTGCT
GAACGGCAAGCCGTTGCTGATTCGAGGCGTTAACCGTCACGAGCATCATCCTCTGCATGGTCAGGTCATG
GATGAGCAGACGATGGTGCAGGATATCCTGCTGATGAAGCAGAACAACTTTAACGCCGTGCGCTGTTCGC
ATTATCCGAACCATCCGCTGTGGTACACGCTGTGCGACCGCTACGGCCTGTATGTGGTGGATGAAGCCAA
TATTGAAACCCACGGCATGGTGCCAATGAATCGTCTGACCGATGATCCGCGCTGGCTACCGGCGATGAGC
GAACGCGTAACGCGAATGGTGCAGCGCGATCGTAATCACCCGAGTGTGATCATCTGGTCGCTGGGGAATG
AATCAGGCCACGGCGCTAATCACGACGCGCTGTATCGCTGGATCAAATCTGTCGATCCTTCCCGCCCGGT
GCAGTATGAAGGCGGCGGAGCCGACACCACGGCCACCGATATTATTTGCCCGATGTACGCGCGCGTGGAT
GAAGACCAGCCCTTCCCGGCTGTGCCGAAATGGTCCATCAAAAAATGGCTTTCGCTACCTGGAGAGACGC
GCCCGCTGATCCTTTGCGAATACGCCCACGCGATGGGTAACAGTCTTGGCGGTTTCGCTAAATACTGGCA
GGCGTTTCGTCAGTATCCCCGTTTACAGGGCGGCTTCGTCTGGGACTGGGTGGATCAGTCGCTGATTAAA
TATGATGAAAACGGCAACCCGTGGTCGGCTTACGGCGGTGATTTTGGCGATACGCCGAACGATCGCCAGT
TCTGTATGAACGGTCTGGTCTTTGCCGACCGCACGCCGCATCCAGCGCTGACGGAAGCAAAACACCAGCA
GCAGTTTTTCCAGTTCCGTTTATCCGGGCAAACCATCGAAGTGACCAGCGAATACCTGTTCCGTCATAGC
GATAACGAGCTCCTGCACTGGATGGTGGCGCTGGATGGTAAGCCGCTGGCAAGCGGTGAAGTGCCTCTGG
ATGTCGCTCCACAAGGTAAACAGTTGATTGAACTGCCTGAACTACCGCAGCCGGAGAGCGCCGGGCAACT
CTGGCTCACAGTACGCGTAGTGCAACCGAACGCGACCGCATGGTCAGAAGCCGGGCACATCAGCGCCTGG
CAGCAGTGGCGTCTGGCGGAAAACCTCAGTGTGACGCTCCCCGCCGCGTCCCACGCCATCCCGCATCTGA
CCACCAGCGAAATGGATTTTTGCATCGAGCTGGGTAATAAGCGTTGGCAATTTAACCGCCAGTCAGGCTT
TCTTTCACAGATGTGGATTGGCGATAAAAAACAACTGCTGACGCCGCTGCGCGATCAGTTCACCCGTGCA
CCGCTGGATAACGACATTGGCGTAAGTGAAGCGACCCGCATTGACCCTAACGCCTGGGTCGAACGCTGGA
AGGCGGCGGGCCATTACCAGGCCGAAGCAGCGTTGTTGCAGTGCACGGCAGATACACTTGCTGATGCGGT
GCTGATTACGACCGCTCACGCGTGGCAGCATCAGGGGAAAACCTTATTTATCAGCCGGAAAACCTACCGG
ATTGATGGTAGTGGTCAAATGGCGATTACCGTTGATGTTGAAGTGGCGAGCGATACACCGCATCCGGCGC
GGATTGGCCTGAACTGCCAGCTGGCGCAGGTAGCAGAGCGGGTAAACTGGCTCGGATTAGGGCCGCAAGA
AAACTATCCCGACCGCCTTACTGCCGCCTGTTTTGACCGCTGGGATCTGCCATTGTCAGACATGTATACC
CCGTACGTCTTCCCGAGCGAAAACGGTCTGCGCTGCGGGACGCGCGAATTGAATTATGGCCCACACCAGT
GGCGCGGCGACTTCCAGTTCAACATCAGCCGCTACAGTCAACAGCAACTGATGGAAACCAGCCATCGCCA
TCTGCTGCACGCGGAAGAAGGCACATGGCTGAATATCGACGGTTTCCATATGGGGATTGGTGGCGACGAC
TCCTGGAGCCCGTCAGTATCGGCGGAATTCCAGCTGAGCGCCGGTCGCTACCATTACCAGTTGGTCTGGT
GTCAAAAAGCGGCCGCTCGAGTCTAAAAGGT
