>Addgene plasmid #62166 | pMuLE ENTR CMV LacZ L5-L2 | addgene partial sequence | sequence record 103657 | M13-F20 5'-TGTAAAACGACGGCCAGT-3'
GACTGATAGTGACCTGTTCGTTGCAACAAATTGATGAGCAATGCTTTTTTATAATGCCAACTTTGTATAC
AAAAGTTGGCGATGTACGGGCCAGATATACGCGTTGACATTGATTATTGACTAGTTATTAATAGTAATCA
ATTACGGGGTCATTAGTTCATAGCCCATATATGGAGTTCCGCGTTACATAACTTACGGTAAATGGCCCGC
CTGGCTGACCGCCCAACGACCCCCGCCCATTGACGTCAATAATGACGTATGTTCCCATAGTAACGCCAAT
AGGGACTTTCCATTGACGTCAATGGGTGGAGTATTTACGGTAAACTGCCCACTTGGCAGTACATCAAGTG
TATCATATGCCAAGTACGCCCCCTATTGACGTCAATGACGGTAAATGGCCCGCCTGGCATTATGCCCAGT
ACATGACCTTATGGGACTTTCCTACTTGGCAGTACATCTACGTATTAGTCATCGCTATTACCATGGTGAT
GCGGTTTTGGCAGTACATCAATGGGCGTGGATAGCGGTTTGACTCACGGGGATTTCCAAGTCTCCACCCC
ATTGACGTCAATGGGAGTTTGTTTTGGCACCAAAATCAACGGGACTTTCCAAAATGTCGTAACAACTCCG
CCCCATTGACGCAAATGGGCGGTAGGCGTGTACGGTGGGAGGTCTATATAAGCAGAGCTCTCTGGCTAAC
TAGAGAACCCACTGCTTACTGGCTTATCG
