>Addgene plasmid #62166 | pMuLE ENTR CMV LacZ L5-L2 | addgene partial sequence | sequence record 103660 | M13-Rev 5'-CAGGAAACAGCTATGACC-3'
TAATGATTTTATTTTGACTGATAGTGACCTGTTCGTTGCAACAAATTGATAAGCAATGCTTTCTTATAAT
GCCAACTTTGTACAAGAAAGCTGGGTACCTCTAGACCTTTTAGACTCGAGCGGCCGCTTTTTGACACCAG
ACCAACTGGTAATGGTAGCGACCGGCGCTCAGCTGGAATTCCGCCGATACTGACGGGCTCCAGGAGTCGT
CGCCACCAATCCCCATATGGAAACCGTCGATATTCAGCCATGTGCCTTCTTCCGCGTGCAGCAGATGGCG
ATGGCTGGTTTCCATCAGTTGCTGTTGACTGTAGCGGCTGATGTTGAACTGGAAGTCGCCGCGCCACTGG
TGTGGGCCATAATTCAATTCGCGCGTCCCGCAGCGCAGACCGTTTTCGCTCGGGAAGACGTACGGGGTAT
ACATGTCTGACAATGGCAGATCCCAGCGGTCAAAACAGGCGGCAGTAAGGCGGTCGGGATAGTTTTCTTG
CGGCCCTAATCCGAGCCAGTTTACCCGCTCTGCTACCTGCGCCAGCTGGCAGTTCAGGCCAATCCGCGCC
GGATGCGGTGTATCGCTCGCCACTTCAACATCAACGGTAATCGCCATTTGACCACTACCATCAATCCGGT
AGGTTTTCCGGCTGATAAATAAGGTTTTCCCCTGATGCTGCCACGCGTGAGCGGTCGTAATCAGCACCGC
ATCAGCAAGTGTATCTGCCGTGCACTGCAACAACGCTGCTTC
