>Addgene plasmid #62166 | pMuLE ENTR CMV LacZ L5-L2 | addgene partial sequence | sequence record 106692 | betaGal-Rev 5'-ctggccgtaaccgacc-3'
TAACAACTCCGCCCCATTGACGCAAATGGGCGGTAGGCGTGTACGGTGGGAGGTCTATATAAGCAGAGCT
CTCTGGCTAACTAGAGAACCCACTGCTTACTGGCTTATCGAAATTAATACGACTCACTATAGGGAGACCC
AAGCTTCCATGATAGATCCCGTCGTTTTACAACGTCGTGACTGGGAAAACCCTGGCGTTACCCAACTTAA
TCGCCTTGCAGCACATCCCCCTTTCGCCAGCTGGCGTAATAGCGAAGAGGCCCGCACCGATCGCCCTTCC
CAACAGTTGCGCAGCCTGAATGGCGAATGGCGCTTTGCCTGGTTTCCGGCACCAGAAGCGGTGCCGGAAA
GCTGGCTGGAGTGCGATCTTCCTGAGGCCGATACTGTCGTCGTCCCCTCAAACTGGCAGATGCACGGTTA
CGATGCGCCCATCTACACCAACGTGACCTATCCCATTACGGTCAATCCGCCGTTTGTTCCCACGGAGAAT
CCGACGGGTTGTTACTCGCTCACATTTAATGTTGATGAAAGCTGGCTACAGGAAGGCCAGACGCGAATTA
